Addgene plasmid #205322: pBad33_ISAam1_reRNA
Purpose: Bacterial expression of ISAam1 TnpB and its reRNA
Depositing lab: Haoyi Wang. Depositing organization: Institute of Zoology, Chinese Academy of Sciences. Publication: Evolutionary mining and functional characterization of TnpB nucleases identify efficient miniature genome editors. Xiang G, Li Y, Sun J, Huo Y, Cao S, Cao Y, Guo Y, Yang L, Cai Y, Zhang YE, Wang H. Nat Biotechnol. 2023 Jun 29. doi: 10.1038/s41587-023-01857-x. PubMed 37386294.
Backbone
  Vector backbone: pBAD
  Vector type: Bacterial Expression
Growth in bacteria
  Bacterial resistance: Chloramphenicol, 25 μg/mL
  Growth temperature: 37°C
  Growth strain: DH5alpha
  Copy number: Low Copy
Gene/Insert
  Gene/Insert name: ISAam1 TnpB
  Species: Other
  Cloning method: Unknown
Terms and licenses: Academic/Nonprofit Terms; Industry Terms: Not Available to Industry
How to cite: pBad33_ISAam1_reRNA was a gift from Haoyi Wang (Addgene plasmid # 205322 ; http://n2t.net/addgene:205322 ; RRID:Addgene_205322)
