[The description below was written by a language model from this plasmid's Addgene catalogue record and pLannotate feature annotations shown in this document.]
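Description:
pBad33_ISAam1_reRNA is a low-copy bacterial expression plasmid built on a pBAD33-type backbone and designed to produce the ISAam1 TnpB nuclease together with its guide RNA (reRNA) in E. coli. It replicates from the p15A origin, which is compatible with ColE1-type plasmids and so allows co-maintenance with a second plasmid. Selection is by chloramphenicol through a cat gene driven by its native promoter. The annotated 5,451 nt sequence also carries remnants typical of this backbone lineage: an M13 phage origin, truncated β-lactamase fragments behind an AmpR promoter, partial ColE1 and RSF origin matches, an IS1 fragment, and fragments of the tetracycline resistance gene and its promoter. None of these partial elements should be assumed functional, and ampicillin is not listed as a selection.

The automated feature table does not annotate the TnpB coding sequence or the reRNA. It does show a full constitutive J23119 promoter near the start of the record and a second, partial J23119 match about 1.2 kb downstream, followed by a 5S rRNA segment and the rrnB T1 and T2 terminators. The unannotated intervals after each promoter plausibly hold the TnpB gene and the reRNA respectively, but the record does not confirm this arrangement. No araC gene or araBAD promoter is annotated despite the pBAD name, which suggests constitutive rather than arabinose-inducible expression. The source species of the insert is recorded only as "Other". TnpB proteins are compact, transposon-associated RNA-guided nucleases, and the plasmid comes from work mining and characterizing TnpB systems as miniature genome editors, consistent with use in bacterial assays of RNA-guided DNA targeting activity.
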