Features (pLannotate 1.2.2; 17 found; start..end, strand, type, name):
      8..41      +  promoter       J23119 promoter: bacterial promoter (Registry of Standard Biological Parts BBa J23119)
   1192..1216    +  promoter       J23119 promoter (fragment): bacterial promoter (Registry of Standard Biological Parts BBa J23119)
   1536..1651    +  ncRNA          5S rRNA: Accession: RF00001 - 5S ribosomal RNA
   1655..1741    +  terminator     rrnB T1 terminator: Escherichia coli rrnB; transcription terminator T1 from the E. coli rrnB gene
   1833..1860    +  terminator     rrnB T2 terminator: transcription terminator T2 from the E. coli rrnB gene
   1879..1970    +  promoter       AmpR promoter: bla
   1971..2090    +  CDS            AmpR (fragment): β-lactamase; bla; confers resistance to ampicillin, carbenicillin, and related antibiotics
   2091..2385    +  CDS            bla(M) (fragment): β-lactamase lacking the signal sequence; bla(M); allows cytosolic expression of β-lactamase
   2428..2808    +  rep_origin     M13 ori (sequence partly withheld): M13 bacteriophage origin of replication; arrow indicates direction of (+) strand synthesis
   2994..3227    +  rep_origin     ori (fragment): high-copy-number ColE1/pMB1/pBR322/pUC origin of replication
   3442..4098    -  CDS            cat: CAT_ECOLX - Experimental evidence at protein level: Swiss-Prot protein existence level 1. This enzyme is an effector of chloramphenicol resistance in bacteria. From Escherichia coli. This protein is used as a marker in many commonly used cloning vectors, such as pACYC184.
   4099..4201    -  promoter       cat promoter: promoter of the E. coli cat gene encoding chloramphenicol acetyltransferase
   4322..4465    +  mobile_element IS1 (fragment): prokaryotic transposable element IS1
   4584..4639    -  rep_origin     RSF ori (fragment): Plasmids containing the RSF 1030 origin of replication can be propagated in E. coli cells that contain additional plasmids with compatible origins.
   4727..5272    -  rep_origin     p15A ori: Plasmids containing the medium-copy-number p15A origin of replication can be propagated in E. coli cells that contain a second plasmid with the ColE1 origin.
   5309..5429    -  CDS            TcR (fragment): tetracycline efflux protein; tet; confers resistance to tetracycline
   5439..6       +  promoter       tet promoter (fragment) (across the origin): E. coli promoter for tetracycline efflux protein gene
>Addgene plasmid #205322 | pBad33_ISAam1_reRNA | addgene full sequence | sequence record 411111 | Addgene NGS Result
ATCGATCTGACAGCTAGCTCAGTCCTAGGTATAATGCTAGCCCCGGGAAAAGATCTAAAGAGGAGAAAGA
ATTCATGGTAAACAAATCATATAAATTCCGTCTGTACCCAACAAAAGAACAAGAACAGCTGCTTGCCAAA
ACCTTCGGTTGTGTCCGTTTCGTTTATAACAAAATGCTTGAAGAACGCATACAAATTTATGAAAAGTTCA
AAGACGACAAAGAAGCTTTGAAAAAACAAACATTTCCGACCCCTGCCAAGTACAAAAAGGAGTTTCCTTG
GCTTAAAGAAGTGGATAGCCTTGCGTTAGCAAACGCCCAATTGAATTTGCAGAAAGCGTTTCAAAATTTC
TTTTCGGGTCGTGCTGGATTTCCAAAGTTCAAAAACCGCAAGGCGAAACAGTCGTACACCACAAATGTGG
TCAATGGCAATATTCAACTTTCAGATGGCTATATCAAGTTACCCAAACTGAAATGGGTCAAGTTCAAGCA
ACATCGGGAGATTCCTGCCCACCATATCATCAAGGCTTGTACGATCAAGAAAACAAAAACAGGAAAATAC
TATGTTTCTATTCTCACCGAATACGAACATCAACCTGTCCCCAAAGAAATACAAACGGTTGTTGGGCTTG
ATTTTTCCATGAATGGTTTATTTGTCGATAGCGAGGGTAAGAGAGCCAATTATCCTCGTTTCTATCGGCA
AGCATTGGAAAAATTAGCGAAAGAACAACGGATATTATCACGCCGAAAGAAGGGTTCTAATCGTTGGCAC
AAACAGCGTTTGAAAGTAGCGAAGCTACATGAGAAAATAGCGAACCAACGAAAAGACTTTCTACACAAAA
AATCATACGAATTAGCGAAACAGTATGATTGCGTGGTCATCGAAAACCTCAACATGAAAGGGATGTCGCA
AGTCCTGAATTTCGGCAAGAGCGTTCATGACAACGGCTGGGGGATGTTCACGACATTTCTCCAATACAAG
TTAGAGGAGCAAGGGAAAAAGCTTATCAAAATAGATAAGTGGTTTCCGTCATCTAAAACTTGTTCATGTT
GCGATCAAGTAAAGGAATCTTTATCGCTTTCTGAGCGTACATTCCGCTGTGAATGTGGATTCGAGAGCGA
CAGGGACGTCAATGCGGCAATCAATATCAAACATGAGGGCATGAAACGATTAGCAATAGCCTGAGAGATC
TTTGACAGCTAGCTCAGTCCTAGGTAAATAGAATGTGGATTCGAGAGCGACAGGGACGTCAATGCGGCAA
TCAATATCAAACATGAGGGCATGAAACGATTAGCAATAGCCTAACTTGTCCTCGAACCGTGGGACACACG
GGGATCGCTCAGTCAACTTCCCGTCATGAGATGGGATTACCTGAGAAGCCCCCACCTCTAAGCGAAGCGT
AGGTGGTGGGAGCATGTCACGCTCGGAGATCATCATTGCGTTTTTTAAGCTTGGCTGTTTTGGCGCATGA
GAGAAGATTTTCAGCCTGATACAGATTAAATCAGAACGCAGAAGCGGTCTGATAAAACAGAATTTGCCTG
GCGGCAGTAGCGCGGTGGTCCCACCTGACCCCATGCCGAACTCAGAAGTGAAACGCCGTAGCGCCGATGG
TAGTGTGGGGTCTCCCCATGCGAGAGTAGGGAACTGCCAGGCATCAAATAAAACGAAAGGCTCAGTCGAA
AGACTGGGCCTTTCGTTTTATCTGTTGTTTGTCGGTGAACGCTCTCCTGAGTAGGACAAATCCGCCGGGA
GCGGATTTGAACGTTGCGAAGCAACGGCCCGGAGGGTGGCGGGCAGGACGCCCGCCATAAACTGCCAGGC
ATCAAATTAAGCAGAAGGCCATCCTGACGGATGGCCTTTTTGCGTTTCTACAAACTCTTTTGTTTATTTT
TCTAAATACATTCAAATATGTATCCGCTCATGAGACAATAACCCTGATAAATGCTTCAATAATATTGAAA
AAGGAAGAGTATGAGTATTCAACATTTCCGTGTCGCCCTTATTCCCTTTTTTGCGGCATTTTGCCTTCCT
GTTTTTGCTCACCCAGAAACGCTGGTGAAAGTAAAAGATGCTGAAGATCAGTTGGGTGCAGCAAACTATT
AACTGGCGAACTACTTACTCTAGCTTCCCGGCAACAATTAATAGACTGGATGGAGGCGGATAAAGTTGCA
GGACCACTTCTGCGCTCGGCCCTTCCGGCTGGCTGGTTTATTGCTGATAAATCTGGAGCCGGTGAGCGTG
GGTCTCGCGGTATCATTGCAGCACTGGGGCCAGATGGTAAGCCCTCCCGTATCGTAGTTATCTACACGAC
GGGGAGTCAGGCAACTATGGATGAACGAAATAGACAGATCGCTGAGATAGGTGCCTCACTGATTAAGCAT
TGGTAACTGTCAGACCAAGTTTACTCATATATACTTTAGATTGATT
[125 nt withheld, positions 2427-2551]
C
[141 nt withheld, positions 2553-2693]
CCTTTGACGTTGGAGTCCACGTTCTTT
[37 nt withheld, positions 2721-2757]
ACCCTATCTCGGGCTATTCTTTTGATTTATAAGGGATTTTGCCGATTTCGGCCTATTGGTTAAAAAATGA
GCTGATTTAACAAAAATTTAACGCGAATTTTAACAAAATATTAACGTTTACAATTTAAAAGGATCTAGGT
GAAGATCCTTTTTGATAATCTCATGACCAAAATCCCTTAACGTGAGTTTTCGTTCCACTGAGCGTCAGAC
CCCGTAGAAAAGATCAAAGGATCTTCTTGAGATCCTTTTTTTCTGCGCGTAATCTGCTGCTTGCAAACAA
AAAAACCACCGCTACCAGCGGTGGTTTGTTTGCCGGATCAAGAGCTACCAACTCTTTTTCCGAAGGTAAC
TGGCTTCAGCAGAGCGCAGATACCAAATACTGTCCTTCTAGTGTAGCCGTAGTTAGGCCACCACTTCAAG
AACTCTGTAGCACCGCCTACATACCTCGCTCTGCTAATCCTGTTACCAGTCAGGCATTTGAGAAGCACAC
GGTCACACTGCTTCCGGTAGTCAATAAACCGGTAAACCAGCAATAGACATAAGCGGCTATTTAACGACCC
TGCCCTGAACCGACGACCGGGTCGAATTTGCTTTCGAATTTCTGCCATTCATCCGCTTATTATCACTTAT
TCAGGCGTAGCAACCAGGCGTTTAAGGGCACCAATAACTGCCTTAAAAAAATTACGCCCCGCCCTGCCAC
TCATCGCAGTACTGTTGTAATTCATTAAGCATTCTGCCGACATGGAAGCCATCACAAACGGCATGATGAA
CCTGAATCGCCAGCGGCATCAGCACCTTGTCGCCTTGCGTATAATATTTGCCCATGGTGAAAACGGGGGC
GAAGAAGTTGTCCATATTGGCCACGTTTAAATCAAAACTGGTGAAACTCACCCAGGGATTGGCTGAGACG
AAAAACATATTCTCAATAAACCCTTTAGGGAAATAGGCCAGGTTTTCACCGTAACACGCCACATCTTGCG
AATATATGTGTAGAAACTGCCGGAAATCGTCGTGGTATTCACTCCAGAGCGATGAAAACGTTTCAGTTTG
CTCATGGAAAACGGTGTAACAAGGGTGAACACTATCCCATATCACCAGCTCACCGTCTTTCATTGCCATA
CGGAACTCCGGATGAGCATTCATCAGGCGGGCAAGAATGTGAATAAAGGCCGGATAAAACTTGTGCTTAT
TTTTCTTTACGGTCTTTAAAAAGGCCGTAATATCCAGCTGAACGGTCTGGTTATAGGTACATTGAGCAAC
TGACTGAAATGCCTCAAAATGTTCTTTACGATGCCATTGGGATATATCAACGGTGGTATATCCAGTGATT
TTTTTCTCCATTTTAGCTTCCTTAGCTCCTGAAAATCTCGATAACTCAAAAAATACGCCCGGTAGTGATC
TTATTTCATTATGGTGAAAGTTGGAACCTCTTACGTGCCGATCAACGTCTCATTTTCGCCAAAAGTTGGC
CCAGGGCTTCCCGGTATCAACAGGGACACCAGGATTTATTTATTCTGCGAAGTGATCTTCCGTCACAGGT
ATTTATTCGGCTCAAAGTGCGTCGGGTGATGCTGCCAACTTACTGATTTAGTGTATGATGGTGTTTTTGA
GGTGCTCCAGTGGCTTCTGTTTCTATCAGCTGTCCCTCCTGTTCAGCTACTGACGGGGTGGTGCGTAACG
GCAAAAGCACCGCCGGACATCAGCGCTAGCGGAGTGTATACTGGCTTACTATGTTGGCACTGATGAGGGT
GTCAGTGAAGTGCTTCATGTGGCAGGAGAAAAAAGGCTGCACCGGTGCGTCAGCAGAATATGTGATACAG
GATATATTCCGCTTCCTCGCTCACTGACTCGCTACGCTCGGTCGTTCGACTGCGGCGAGCGGAAATGGCT
TACGAACGGGGCGGAGATTTCCTGGAAGATGCCAGGAAGATACTTAACAGGGAAGTGAGAGGGCCGCGGC
AAAGCCGTTTTTCCATAGGCTCCGCCCCCCTGACAAGCATCACGAAATCTGACGCTCAAATCAGTGGTGG
CGAAACCCGACAGGACTATAAAGATACCAGGCGTTTCCCCCTGGCGGCTCCCTCGTGCGCTCTCCTGTTC
CTGCCTTTCGGTTTACCGGTGTCATTCCGCTGTTATGGCCGCGTTTGTCTCATTCCACGCCTGACACTCA
GTTCCGGGTAGGCAGTTCGCTCCAAGCTGGACTGTATGCACGAACCCCCCGTTCAGTCCGACCGCTGCGC
CTTATCCGGTAACTATCGTCTTGAGTCCAACCCGGAAAGACATGCAAAAGCACCACTGGCAGCAGCCACT
GGTAATTGATTTAGAGGAGTTAGTCTTGAAGTCATGCGCCGGTTAAGGCTAAACTGAAAGGACAAGTTTT
GGTGACTGCGCTCCTCCAAGCCAGTTACCTCGGTTCAAAGAGTTGGTAGCTCAGAGAACCTTCGAAAAAC
CGCCCTGCAAGGCGGTTTTTTCGTTTTCAGAGCAAGAGATTACGCGCAGACCAAAACGATCTCAAGAAGA
TCATCTTATTAATCAGATAAAATATTTCTAGGCTCATGAGCCCGAAGTGGCGAGCCCGATCTTCCCCATC
GGTGATGTCGGCGATATAGGCGCCAGCAACCGCACCTGTGGCGCCGGTGATGCCGGCCACGATGCGTCCG
GCGTAGAGGATCTGCTCATGTTTGACAGCTTATC
